>Addgene plasmid #196996 | pAAV-sCAG-GluClβ.CreON | addgene full sequence | sequence record 390151 | Addgene NGS Result
CTTCCGCTTCCTCGCTCACTGACTCGCTGCGCTCGGTCGTTCGGCTGCGGCGAGCGGTATCAGCTCACTC
AAAGGCGGTAATACGGTTATCCACAGAATCAGGGGATAACGCAGGAAAGAACATGTGAGCAAAAGGCCAG
CAAAAGGCCAGGAACCGTAAAAAGGCCGCGTTGCTGGCGTTTTTCCATAGGCTCCGCCCCCCTGACGAGC
ATCACAAAAATCGACGCTCAAGTCAGAGGTGGCGAAACCCGACAGGACTATAAAGATACCAGGCGTTTCC
CCCTGGAAGCTCCCTCGTGCGCTCTCCTGTTCCGACCCTGCCGCTTACCGGATACCTGTCCGCCTTTCTC
CCTTCGGGAAGCGTGGCGCTTTCTCATAGCTCACGCTGTAGGTATCTCAGTTCGGTGTAGGTCGTTCGCT
CCAAGCTGGGCTGTGTGCACGAACCCCCCGTTCAGCCCGACCGCTGCGCCTTATCCGGTAACTATCGTCT
TGAGTCCAACCCGGTAAGACACGACTTATCGCCACTGGCAGCAGCCACTGGTAACAGGATTAGCAGAGCG
AGGTATGTAGGCGGTGCTACAGAGTTCTTGAAGTGGTGGCCTAACTACGGCTACACTAGAAGAACAGTAT
TTGGTATCTGCGCTCTGCTGAAGCCAGTTACCTTCGGAAAAAGAGTTGGTAGCTCTTGATCCGGCAAACA
AACCACCGCTGGTAGCGGTGGTTTTTTTGTTTGCAAGCAGCAGATTACGCGCAGAAAAAAAGGATCTCAA
GAAGATCCTTTGATCTTTTCTACGGGGTCTGACGCTCAGTGGAACGAAAACTCACGTTAAGGGATTTTGG
TCATGAGATTATCAAAAAGGATCTTCACCTAGATCCTTTTAAATTAAAAATGAAGTTTTAAATCAATCTA
AAGTATATATGAGTAAACTTGGTCTGACAGTTACCAATGCTTAATCAGTGAGGCACCTATCTCAGCGATC
TGTCTATTTCGTTCATCCATAGTTGCCTGACTCCCCGTCGTGTAGATAACTACGATACGGGAGGGCTTAC
CATCTGGCCCCAGTGCTGCAATGATACCGCGAGACCCACGCTCACCGGCTCCAGATTTATCAGCAATAAA
CCAGCCAGCCGGAAGGGCCGAGCGCAGAAGTGGTCCTGCAACTTTATCCGCCTCCATCCAGTCTATTAAT
TGTTGCCGGGAAGCTAGAGTAAGTAGTTCGCCAGTTAATAGTTTGCGCAACGTTGTTGCCATTGCTACAG
GCATCGTGGTGTCACGCTCGTCGTTTGGTATGGCTTCATTCAGCTCCGGTTCCCAACGATCAAGGCGAGT
TACATGATCCCCCATGTTGTGCAAAAAAGCGGTTAGCTCCTTCGGTCCTCCGATCGTTGTCAGAAGTAAG
TTGGCCGCAGTGTTATCACTCATGGTTATGGCAGCACTGCATAATTCTCTTACTGTCATGCCATCCGTAA
GATGCTTTTCTGTGACTGGTGAGTACTCAACCAAGTCATTCTGAGAATAGTGTATGCGGCGACCGAGTTG
CTCTTGCCCGGCGTCAATACGGGATAATACCGCGCCACATAGCAGAACTTTAAAAGTGCTCATCATTGGA
AAACGTTCTTCGGGGCGAAAACTCTCAAGGATCTTACCGCTGTTGAGATCCAGTTCGATGTAACCCACTC
GTGCACCCAACTGATCTTCAGCATCTTTTACTTTCACCAGCGTTTCTGGGTGAGCAAAAACAGGAAGGCA
AAATGCCGCAAAAAAGGGAATAAGGGCGACACGGAAATGTTGAATACTCATACTCTTCCTTTTTCAATAT
TATTGAAGCATTTATCAGGGTTATTGTCTCATGAGCGGATACATATTTGAATGTATTTAGAAAAATAAAC
AAATAGGGGTTCCGCGCACATTTCCCCGAAAAGTGCCACCTAAATTGTAAGCGTTAATATTTTGTTAAAA
TTCGCGTTAAATTTTTGTTAAATCAGCTCATTTTTTAACCAATAGGCCGAAATCGGCAAAATCCCTTATA
AATCAAAAGAATAGACCGAGATAGGGT
[37 nt withheld, positions 2058-2094]
AAAGAACGTGGACTCCAACGTCAAAGG
[49 nt withheld, positions 2122-2170]
T
[91 nt withheld, positions 2172-2262]
G
[124 nt withheld, positions 2264-2387]
CCCATTCGCCATTCAGGCTGCGCAACTGTTGGGAAGGGCGATCGGTGCGGGCCTCTTCGCTATTACGCCA
GCTGCGCGCTCGCTCGCTCACTGAGGCCGCCCGGGCAAAGCCCGGGCGTCGGGCGACCTTTGGTCGCCCG
GCCTCAGTGAGCGAGCGAGCGCGCAGAGAGGGAGTGGCCAACTCCATCACTAGGGGTTCCTTGTAGTTAA
TGATTAACCCGCCATGCTACTTATCTACGTAGCCATGCTCTAGGAAGAGTACCATTGACGTCAATAATGA
CGTATGTTCCCATAGTAACGCCAATAGGGACTTTCCATTGACGTCAATGGGTGGAGTATTTACGGTAAAC
TGCCCACTTGGCAGTACATCAAGTGTATCATATGCCAAGTACGCCCCCTATTGACGTCAATGACGGTAAA
TGGCCCGCCTGGCATTATGCCCAGTACATGACCTTATGGGACTTTCCTACTTGGCAGTACATCTACGTAT
TAGTCATCGCTATTACCATGGTCGAGGTGAGCCCCACGTTCTGCTTCACTCTCCCCATCTCCCCCCCCTC
CCCACCCCCAATTTTGTATTTATTTATTTTTTAATTATTTTGTGCAGCGATGGGGGCGGGGGGGGGGGGG
GGGCGCGCGCCRGGSGGGGSGGGGSGGGGSGRGGGGSGGGGSGGGGCGAGGCGGAGAGGTGCGGCGGCAG
CCAATCAGAGCGGCGCGCTCCGAAAGTTTCCTTTTATGGCGAGGCGGCGGCGGCGGCGGCCCTATAAAAA
GCGAAGCGCGCGGCGGGCGGGAGTCGCTGCGCGCTGCCTTCGCCCCGTGCCCCGCTCCGCCGCCGCCTCG
CGCCGCCCGCCCCGGCTCTGACTGACCGCGTTACTCCCACAGGTGAGCGGGCGGGACGGCCCTTCTCCTC
CGGGCTGTAATTAGCGCTTGGTTTAATGACGGCTTGTTTCTTTTCTGTGGCTGCGTGAAAGCCTTGAGGG
GCTCCGGGAGGGCCCTTTGTGCGGGGGGAGCGGCTCGGGGCTGTCCGCGGGGGGACGGCTGCCTTCGGGG
GGGACGGGGCAGGGCGGGGTTCGGCTTCTGGCGTGTGACCGGCGGCTCTAGAGCCTCTGCTAACCATGTT
CATGCCTTCTTCTTTTTCCTACAGCTCCTGGGCAACGTGCTGGTTATTGTGCTGTCTCATCATTTTGGCA
AAGAATTGGATCGGGATCCTCTAGAGTCGACTCCGGAATAACTTCGTATAGGATACTTTATACGAAGTTA
TGCAGAATGGTAGCTGGATTGTAGCTGCTATTAGCAATATGAAACCTCTTAATAACTTCGTATAGCATAC
ATTATACGAAGTTATGGCGCGCCCTACACCAGGGACTCGGGGGTGCTGGCGTTAGCGCTCATGATCAGGC
AGGACACCCAGTAGATCACGTTGAAGGCCAGGAAGGCCAGGGGCACCACGAAGCGGGCGTAGAAGTCGAT
CTTGGCGGGCAGGTAGTCGGGCTTGGTGAAGTAGCGTCTGACTTTGTCGCGGAAGGTCTCTCTGGCCTCG
AAGGTGTGGCACGTCTTGTACAGCTCGTCCATGCCGAGAGTGATCCCGGCGGCGGTCACGAACTCCAGCA
GGACCATGTGATCGCGCTTCTCGTTGGGGTCTTTGCTCAGCTTGGACTGGTAGCTCAGGTAGTGGTTGTC
GGGCAGCAGCACGGGGCCGTCGCCGATGGGGGTGTTCTGCTGGTAGTGGTCGGCGAGCTGCACGCTGCCG
TCCTCGATGTTGTGGCGGATCTTGAAGTTCACCTTGATGCCGTTCTTCTGCTTGTCGGCCATGATATAGA
CGTTGTGGCTGTTGTAGTTGTACTCCAGCTTGTGCCCCAGGATGTTGCCGTCCTCCTTGAAGTCGATGCC
CTTCAGCTCGATGCGGTTCACCAGGGTGTCGCCCTCGAACTTCACCTCGGCGCGGGTCTTGTAGTTGCCG
TCGTCCTTGAAGAAGATGGTGCGCTCCTGGACGTAGCCTTCGGGCATGGCGGACTTGAAGAAGTCGTGCT
GCTTCATGTGGTCGGGGTAGCGGGCGAAGCACTGCAGGCCGTAGCCGAAGGTGGTCACGAGGGTGGGCCA
GGGCACGGGCAGCTTGCCGGTGGTGCAGATGAACTTCAGGGTCAGCTTGCCGTAGGTGGCATCGCCCTCG
CCCTCGCCGGACACGCTGAACTTGTGGCCGTTTACGTCGCCGTCCAGCTCGACCAGGATGGGCACCACCC
CGGTGAACAGCTCCTCGCCCTTGCTCACCATCGTGCAGGGGGGCTGGTACACCTCGGCGTCCACCATCTC
CAGCTTCTCGCGGCGTCTCTGGGCCTTGCGGGCCGCCTTCTCGGCGGCGGCGTCGTTCTGGCGCACGGAG
TCTTGGTAGGAGACGAAGGCGTACTCCAGCAGGGCGCCGAACACGAAGGTCTGGCAGGCGCCCAGCCACA
CGTCCACGACTTTCACGTAGGACACGGGGGGCAGCTTGGCGTTGATGGCGCTCTGCATGGTGGTCATGGT
CAGCAGGGTGGTCACGCCCAGGGCCACGCGGCCGGCGGTGCTGTGCAGGTCGATCCAGAAGCTGACCCAG
CTCACGATCACGATCATGGTGGTGGGGGCGTACAGCTGCACCAGGTAGTAGCTGAACTGGCGCTTGAACA
GCAGCTGCATGCGCAGGCAGCCGTACGAGCCAGTGTTGGTGTGGGAGGTGCAGTCGGCGTTGGTGGTGTA
GTTCTTCAGGATGAAGTTGGGCAGGTCGGAGCCCACGCCGGGCTTCAGCTGCACGGGGGTGCTGGGGTCC
CACTCATACATGATGTCGTTCATGGTGTGGGCGAAGGACACCAGGTCGAAGTTGCAGCTCTGGTAGTCCA
GGGGGTACAGCTGCAGGCGCATGGGGCAGGAGCTCGTCAGGCTGATGCGGCTGCTGTACAGGATCTTGCC
GTCGGGGTAGATGCGCAGGAACATGTTCTCCATGTCGATCAGGTGGCGGTGGGCGGCCTTCTCGGTGGGG
AAGAAGGTGTCGGGTATCCACAGGGACTTCTTGACGTGGGGCACGGTCAGGAAGGCGGGGGGGTTGTAGA
AGCCCAGGTTCTCGTAGGCCAGGCGGGGGTCGATCCACTGCTCGCGGAAGGTCAGCTGGATGGAGTACTC
CATGTTCACCACGTCGATCTTGCTCAGCATTCTGATCATGATGTTCACTCTCACGTTCACGGCGCCCTCG
GTGCTGCTGTTGGCGGGGGGGGGGCGCACGCGCATGTCGTAGTTCTTCAGCAGGGCATTCAGGATCTCCT
GCTCGCTCTGCATGCTGTACTCGCCGTTGGTCACCACGGGCATCAGCAGCAGCAGCAGCAGGATCGAGAA
GCTGGAGGGGGTGGCCATGGTGGGGCTAGCATAACTTCGTATAAAGTATCCTATACGAAGTTATTTGCCT
TAACCCAGAAATTATCACTGTTATTCTTTAGAATGGTGCAAAGAATAACTTCGTATAATGTATGCTATAC
GAAGTTATGAATTCGATATCAAGCTTATCGATAATCAACCTCTGGATTACAAAATTTGTGAAAGATTGAC
TGGTATTCTTAACTATGTTGCTCCTTTTACGCTATGTGGATACGCTGCTTTAATGCCTTTGTATCATGCT
ATTGCTTCCCGTATGGCTTTCATTTTCTCCTCCTTGTATAAATCCTGGTTGCTGTCTCTTTATGAGGAGT
TGTGGCCCGTTGTCAGGCAACGTGGCGTGGTGTGCACTGTGTTTGCTGACGCAACCCCCACTGGTTGGGG
CATTGCCACCACCTGTCAGCTCCTTTCCGGGACTTTCGCTTTCCCCCTCCCTATTGCCACGGCGGAACTC
ATCGCCGCCTGCCTTGCCCGCTGCTGGACAGGGGCTCGGCTGTTGGGCACTGACAATTCCGTGGTGTTGT
CGGGGAAATCATCGTCCTTTCCTTGGCTGCTCGCCTGTGTTGCCACCTGGATTCTGCGCGGGACGTCCTT
CTGCTACGTCCCTTCGGCCCTCAATCCAGCGGACCTTCCTTCCCGCGGCCTGCTGCCGGCTCTGCGGCCT
CTTCCGCGTCTTCGCCTTCGCCCTCAGACGAGTCGGATCTCCCTTTGGGCCGCCTCCCCGCATCGATACC
GTCGACCCGGGCGGCCGCTTCGAGCAGACATGATAAGATACATTGATGAGTTTGGACAAACCACAACTAG
AATGCAGTGAAAAAAATGCTTTATTTGTGAAATTTGTGATGCTATTGCTTTATTTGTAACCATTATAAGC
TGCAATAAACAAGTTAACAACAACAATTGCATTCATTTTATGTTTCAGGTTCAGGGGGAGATGTGGGAGG
TTTTTTAAAGCAAGTAAAACCTCTACAAATGTGGTAAAATCGATAAGGATCTTCCTAGAGCATGGCTACG
TAGATAAGTAGCATGGCGGGTTAATCATTAACTACAAGGAACCCCTAGTGATGGAGTTGGCCACTCCCTC
TCTGCGCGCTCGCTCGCTCACTGAGGCCGGGCGACCAAAGGTCGCCCGACGCCCGGGCTTTGCCCGGGCG
GCCTCAGTGAGCGAGCGAGCGCGCAGCTGCATTAATGAATCGGCCAACGCGCGGGGAGAGGCGGTTTGCG
TATTGGGCGCT
Features (pLannotate 1.2.2; 26 found; start..end, strand, type, name):
    182..770     -  rep_origin     ori: high-copy-number ColE1/pMB1/pBR322/pUC origin of replication
    941..1801    -  CDS            AmpR: β-lactamase; bla; confers resistance to ampicillin, carbenicillin, and related antibiotics
   1802..1906    -  promoter       AmpR promoter: bla
   1959..2387    -  rep_origin     f1 ori (sequence partly withheld): f1 bacteriophage origin of replication; arrow indicates direction of (+) strand synthesis
   2392..2461    -  CDS            lacZα (fragment): LacZα fragment of β-galactosidase; lacZ fragment
   2456..2588    -  repeat_region  AAV2 ITR (fragment): inverted terminal repeat of adeno-associated virus serotype 2 inverted
   2649..2897    +  enhancer       CMV enhancer (fragment): human cytomegalovirus immediate early enhancer
   2899..3176    +  promoter       chicken β-actin promoter: No description available
   3177..3312    +  intron         hybrid intron (fragment): hybrid between chicken β-actin (CBA) and minute virus of mice (MMV) introns (Gray et al., 2011)
   3401..3531    +  intron         chimeric intron (fragment): chimera between introns from chicken β-actin and rabbit β-globin
   3590..3608    +  misc_feature   MCS (fragment): pUC18/19 multiple cloning site
   3615..3648    +  protein_bind   lox2272: Cre-mediated recombination occurs in the 8-bp core sequence (GGATACTT). lox2272 sites are compatible with each other, but incompatible with loxP or loxN sites (Lee and Saito, 1988). Cre recombinase
   3649..3698    -  intron         β-globin intron (fragment): internally truncated intron from human β-globin
   3699..3732    +  protein_bind   loxP: Cre-mediated recombination occurs in the 8-bp core sequence (GCATACAT). Cre recombinase
   3942..4658    -  CDS            mEYFP: mEYFP is a basic (constitutively fluorescent) yellow fluorescent protein published in 2002, derived from Aequorea victoria. It is reported to be a very rapidly-maturing monomer.
   4692..5684    -  CDS            glc-1 (fragment): GLUCL_CAEEL - Experimental evidence at protein level: Swiss-Prot protein existence level 1. Glutamate-gated chloride channel subunit; channel properties depend on the subunit composition. Glutamate binding triggers a rapidly reversible current in heteromeric channels formed by glc-1 and glc-2, while the anti-helmintic drug ivermectin and other avermectins trigger a permanently open channel configuration. Channels containing only glc- 1 are activated by ivermectin, but not by glutamate alone (in vitro). The heteromeric channel formed by glc-1 and glc-2 is also activated by ibotenate, and it is
   5719..5735    -  CDS            KA2 (fragment): first 150 residues of the mouse kainate receptor subunit 2 mediates targeting to the neuronal soma (Shemesh et al., 2017)
   5778..5811    -  protein_bind   lox2272: Cre-mediated recombination occurs in the 8-bp core sequence (GGATACTT). lox2272 sites are compatible with each other, but incompatible with loxP or loxN sites (Lee and Saito, 1988). Cre recombinase
   5812..5861    -  intron         β-globin intron (fragment): internally truncated intron from human β-globin
   5862..5895    -  protein_bind   loxP: Cre-mediated recombination occurs in the 8-bp core sequence (GCATACAT). Cre recombinase
   5896..5920    +  misc_feature   MCS (fragment): pBluescript multiple cloning site
   5920..6508    +  misc_feature   WPRE: woodchuck hepatitis virus posttranscriptional regulatory element
   6551..6672    -  polyA_signal   SV40 poly(A) signal: SV40 polyadenylation signal
   6695..6763    -  CDS            large T antigen (fragment): large T antigen from SV40 (simian virus 40)
   6834..6967    +  repeat_region  AAV2 ITR: inverted terminal repeat of adeno-associated virus serotype 2 inverted
   6961..7017    -  CDS            lacI (fragment): lac repressor; lacI; The lac repressor binds to the lac operator to inhibit transcription in E. coli. This inhibition can be relieved by adding lactose or isopropyl-β-D-thiogalactopyranoside (IPTG).
