[The description below was written by a language model from this plasmid's Addgene catalogue record and pLannotate feature annotations shown in this document.]
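Description:
pAAV-sCAG-GluClβ.CreON is an adeno-associated virus transfer plasmid of about 7 kb for Cre-dependent expression of the β subunit of the engineered ivermectin-gated chloride channel GluClv2.0. The bacterial backbone carries a high-copy ColE1/pUC-type origin, an f1 origin and an ampicillin resistance gene. It is propagated in a recombination-deficient strain suited to maintaining the AAV2 inverted terminal repeats that flank the expression cassette and allow it to be packaged into recombinant AAV.

Between the ITRs, a shortened CAG promoter (a CMV enhancer fragment, the chicken β-actin promoter and intron fragments) faces a double-floxed inverted cassette. The C. elegans-derived GluClβ coding sequence, which carries a YFP tag annotated as mEYFP, lies in antisense orientation between lox2272/loxP pairs arranged in opposing directions. Without Cre the open reading frame cannot be expressed. Cre recombination inverts the insert and then excises one site of each pair, locking it in the sense orientation under the promoter. A WPRE and an SV40 polyadenylation signal downstream support transcript stability and processing. The automated annotation labels the channel sequence as a glc-1 fragment, probably by homology, whereas the catalogue entry identifies it as the β subunit. Several very short hits, such as the KA2, lacZα, lacI and large T antigen fragments, look like incidental matches rather than functional parts.

The construct is meant to be co-delivered with a matching GluClv2.0 α subunit vector. Once both subunits are expressed in Cre-defined neurons, ivermectin opens the heteromeric channel and silences them. The associated work applies this to selective inhibition of molecularly defined pain circuits, and YFP fluorescence marks the expressing cells.
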