Addgene plasmid #196996: pAAV-sCAG-GluClβ.CreON
Purpose: Cre recombinase dependent expression of GluClv2.0 beta subunit. GluClβ contains a YFP tag. When co-expressed with GluClv2.0 alpha subunit, agonist (Ivermectin) induces neuronal silencing.
Depositing lab: David Bennett. Depositing organization: University of Oxford. Publication: GluCl.CreON enables selective inhibition of molecularly defined pain circuits. Middleton SJ, Hu H, Perez-Sanchez J, Zuberi S, McGrath Williams J, Weir GA, Bennett DL. Pain. 2023 Jun 27. doi: 10.1097/j.pain.0000000000002976. PubMed 37366588.
Backbone
  Vector backbone: pAAV
  Backbone size w/o insert (bp): 4994
  Total vector size (bp): 7019
  Vector type: AAV, Cre/Lox
Growth in bacteria
  Bacterial resistance: Ampicillin, 100 μg/mL
  Growth temperature: 37°C
  Growth strain: NEB Stable
  Copy number: High Copy
Gene/Insert
  Gene/Insert name: GluClβ -YFP (alt names: GluCl-beta -YFP; GluClv2.0 β YFP)
  Species: C. elegans (nematode); c elegan
  Insert size (bp): 2025
  Promoter: short CAG
  Tag / fusion protein: YFP
  Cloning method: Restriction Enzyme; 5′ cloning site AscI (not destroyed); 3′ cloning site NheI (not destroyed)
  Sequencing primers: 5′ GGcgcgccctacaccagggactcgggggt; 3′ GCTAGCCCACCATGGCCACCCCCT
Resource information
  A portion of this plasmid was derived from a plasmid made by: Original construct for GluCl β (GluCl β v2.0 Opt β-GluClv2.0) were a gift from Henry Lester (Addgene plasmid 47542) (Frazier et al., 2013)
Terms and licenses: Academic/Nonprofit Terms; Industry Terms: Not Available to Industry
Depositor comments: Original GluClβ (GluCl β v2.0 Opt β-GluClv2.0) (Frazier et al., 2013, PMID: 23720773) First use in Dorsal root ganglia (Weir et al., 2017, PMID: 28969375)
How to cite: pAAV-sCAG-GluClβ.CreON was a gift from David Bennett (Addgene plasmid # 196996 ; http://n2t.net/addgene:196996 ; RRID:Addgene_196996)
